>Addgene plasmid #233100 | pUC57KAN-5XALFA | addgene full sequence | sequence record 465631 | Addgene NGS Result
TCGCGCGTTTCGGTGATGACGGTGAAAACCTCTGACACATGCAGCTCCCGGAGACGGTCACAGCTTGTCT
GTAAGCGGATGCCGGGAGCAGACAAGCCCGTCAGGGCGCGTCAGCGGGTGTTGGCGGGTGTCGGGGCTGG
CTTAACTATGCGGCATCAGAGCAGATTGTACTGAGAGTGCACCAGATGCGGTGTGAAATACCGCACAGAT
GCGTAAGGAGAAAATACCGCATCAGGCGCCATTCGCCATTCAGGCTGCGCAACTGTTGGGAAGGGCGATC
GGTGCGGGCCTCTTCGCTATTACGCCAGCTGGCGAAAGGGGGATGTGCTGCAAGGCGATTAAGTTGGGTA
ACGCCAGGGTTTTCCCAGTCACGACGTTGTAAAACGACGGCCAGTGAATTCGGCGCGCCCTTAAGCTCGA
GGGCTCCGGCGGCAGCCGCCTGGAGGAAGAGCTGCGCAGGCGCCTGACCGAGGGCTCCGGCGGCAGCCGC
CTGGAGGAAGAGCTGCGCAGGCGCCTGACCGAGGGCTCCGGCGGCAGCCGCCTGGAGGAAGAGCTGCGCA
GGCGCCTGACCGAGGGCTCCGGCGGCAGCCGCCTGGAGGAAGAGCTGCGCAGGCGCCTGACCGAGGGCTC
CGGCGGCAGCCGCCTGGAGGAAGAGCTGCGCAGGCGCCTGACCGAGGGCTCCGGCGGCGTCGACGGATCC
GCGGCCGCAAGCTTGGCTCGATCGAGCATGGTCATAGCTGTTTCCTGTGTGAAATTGTTATCCGCTCACA
ATTCCACACAACATACGAGCCGGAAGCATAAAGTGTAAAGCCTGGGGTGCCTAATGAGTGAGCTAACTCA
CATTAATTGCGTTGCGCTCACTGCCCGCTTTCCAGTCGGGAAACCTGTCGTGCCAGCTGCATTAATGAAT
CGGCCAACGCGCGGGGAGAGGCGGTTTGCGTATTGGGCGCTCTTCCGCTTCCTCGCTCACTGACTCGCTG
CGCTCGGTCGTTCGGCTGCGGCGAGCGGTATCAGCTCACTCAAAGGCGGTAATACGGTTATCCACAGAAT
CAGGGGATAACGCAGGAAAGAACATGTGAGCAAAAGGCCAGCAAAAGGCCAGGAACCGTAAAAAGGCCGC
GTTGCTGGCGTTTTTCCATAGGCTCCGCCCCCCTGACGAGCATCACAAAAATCGACGCTCAAGTCAGAGG
TGGCGAAACCCGACAGGACTATAAAGATACCAGGCGTTTCCCCCTGGAAGCTCCCTCGTGCGCTCTCCTG
TTCCGACCCTGCCGCTTACCGGATACCTGTCCGCCTTTCTCCCTTCGGGAAGCGTGGCGCTTTCTCATAG
CTCACGCTGTAGGTATCTCAGTTCGGTGTAGGTCGTTCGCTCCAAGCTGGGCTGTGTGCACGAACCCCCC
GTTCAGCCCGACCGCTGCGCCTTATCCGGTAACTATCGTCTTGAGTCCAACCCGGTAAGACACGACTTAT
CGCCACTGGCAGCAGCCACTGGTAACAGGATTAGCAGAGCGAGGTATGTAGGCGGTGCTACAGAGTTCTT
GAAGTGGTGGCCTAACTACGGCTACACTAGAAGAACAGTATTTGGTATCTGCGCTCTGCTGAAGCCAGTT
ACCTTCGGAAAAAGAGTTGGTAGCTCTTGATCCGGCAAACAAACCACCGCTGGTAGCGGTGGTTTTTTTG
TTTGCAAGCAGCAGATTACGCGCAGAAAAAAAGGATCTCAAGAAGATCCTTTGATCTTTTCTACGGGGTC
TGACGCTCAGTGGAACGAAAACTCACGTTAAGGGATTTTGGTCATGAGATTATCAAAAAGGATCTTCACC
TAGATCCTTTTAAATTAAAAATGAAGTTTTAAATCAATCTAAAGTATATATGAGTAAACTTGGTCTGACA
GTTAGAAAAACTCATCGAGCATCAAATGAAACTGCAATTTATTCATATCAGGATTATCAATACCATATTT
TTGAAAAAGCCGTTTCTGTAATGAAGGAGAAAACTCACCGAGGCAGTTCCATAGGATGGCAAGATCCTGG
TATCGGTCTGCGATTCCGACTCGTCCAACATCAATACAACCTATTAATTTCCCCTCGTCAAAAATAAGGT
TATCAAGTGAGAAATCACCATGAGTGACGACTGAATCCGGTGAGAATGGCAAAAGTTTATGCATTTCTTT
CCAGACTTGTTCAACAGGCCAGCCATTACGCTCGTCATCAAAATCACTCGCATCAACCAAACCGTTATTC
ATTCGTGATTGCGCCTGAGCGAGACGAAATACGCGATCGCTGTTAAAAGGACAATTACAAACAGGAATCG
AATGCAACCGGCGCAGGAACACTGCCAGCGCATCAACAATATTTTCACCTGAATCAGGATATTCTTCTAA
TACCTGGAATGCTGTTTTCCCAGGGATCGCAGTGGTGAGTAACCATGCATCATCAGGAGTACGGATAAAA
TGCTTGATGGTCGGAAGAGGCATAAATTCCGTCAGCCAGTTTAGTCTGACCATCTCATCTGTAACATCAT
TGGCAACGCTACCTTTGCCATGTTTCAGAAACAACTCTGGCGCATCGGGCTTCCCATACAATCGATAGAT
TGTCGCACCTGATTGCCCGACATTATCGCGAGCCCATTTATACCCATATAAATCAGCATCCATGTTGGAA
TTTAATCGCGGCCTAGAGCAAGACGTTTCCCGTTGAATATGGCTCATACTCTTCCTTTTTCAATATTATT
GAAGCATTTATCAGGGTTATTGTCTCATGAGCGGATACATATTTGAATGTATTTAGAAAAATAAACAAAT
AGGGGTTCCGCGCACATTTCCCCGAAAAGTGCCACCTGACGTCTAAGAAACCATTATTATCATGACATTA
ACCTATAAAAATAGGCGTATCACGAGGCCCTTTCGTC
Features (pLannotate 1.2.2; 10 found; start..end, strand, type, name):
    137..236     +  misc_feature   bom (fragment): basis of mobility region from pBR322
    242..399     -  CDS            lacZα (fragment): LacZα fragment of β-galactosidase; lacZ fragment
    755..771     -  protein_bind   lac operator: The lac repressor binds to the lac operator to inhibit transcription in E. coli. This inhibition can be relieved by adding lactose or isopropyl-β-D-thiogalactopyranoside (IPTG). lac repressor encoded by lacI
    779..809     -  promoter       lac promoter: promoter for the E. coli lac operon
    824..845     -  protein_bind   CAP binding site: CAP binding activates transcription in the presence of cAMP. E. coli catabolite activator protein
    858..950     -  CDS            lacI (fragment): lac repressor; lacI; The lac repressor binds to the lac operator to inhibit transcription in E. coli. This inhibition can be relieved by adding lactose or isopropyl-β-D-thiogalactopyranoside (IPTG).
   1133..1721    -  rep_origin     ori: high-copy-number ColE1/pMB1/pBR322/pUC origin of replication
   1892..2707    -  CDS            KanR: aminoglycoside phosphotransferase; aph(3')-Ia; confers resistance to kanamycin in bacteria or G418 (Geneticin®) in eukaryotes
   2708..2812    -  promoter       AmpR promoter: bla
   2907..35      +  CDS            rop (fragment) (across the origin): Rop protein, which maintains plasmids at low copy number; rop
