[The description below was written by a language model from this plasmid's Addgene catalogue record and pLannotate feature annotations shown in this document.]
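Description:
pUC57KAN-5XALFA is a small (about 2.9 kb) bacterial cloning plasmid built on the pUC57KAN backbone that serves as a source of a synthetic multimer of five ALFA epitope tags. It replicates in E. coli from a high-copy ColE1/pUC-type origin and is selected with kanamycin through an aminoglycoside phosphotransferase gene (aph(3')-Ia), which the annotation places downstream of the bla (AmpR) promoter. The remaining annotated elements are typical pUC-family remnants: a lac promoter with its CAP binding site and lac operator, a lacZα fragment, and short fragments of lacI, rop and the pBR322 bom region, none of which is likely to be functionally important here.

The ALFA tag is a short, rationally designed helical peptide epitope recognised with high affinity by dedicated nanobodies, and tandem copies are generally used to increase the detection signal of a tagged protein. The feature table does not annotate the 5XALFA insert itself. The unannotated gap between the lac operator and the lacZα fragment, where the pUC57 polylinker normally lies, is the probable location, but the record does not confirm this, and the cloning sites are listed as unknown. No eukaryotic promoter, terminator or fusion partner is annotated, so the plasmid appears to be a storage and template vector rather than an expression construct. The tag array would presumably be excised by restriction digestion or amplified for subcloning into other constructs to make ALFA-tagged fusion proteins, although the record states only that the purpose is a 5X ALFA tag multimer.
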