Addgene plasmid #233100: pUC57KAN-5XALFA
Purpose: 5X ALFA tag multimer
Depositing lab: Steve Stowers. Depositing organization: Montana State University.
Backbone
  Vector backbone: pUC57KAN
  Vector type: Unspecified
Growth in bacteria
  Bacterial resistance: Kanamycin, 50 μg/mL
  Growth temperature: 37°C
  Growth strain: DH5alpha
  Copy number: High Copy
Gene/Insert
  Gene/Insert name: ALFA tag
  Species: Synthetic
  Mutation: None
  Cloning method: Restriction Enzyme; 5′ cloning site Unknown (unknown if destroyed)
Terms and licenses: Academic/Nonprofit Terms; Industry Terms: Not Available to Industry
How to cite: pUC57KAN-5XALFA was a gift from Steve Stowers (Addgene plasmid # 233100 ; http://n2t.net/addgene:233100 ; RRID:Addgene_233100)
